Addgene plasmid #81698: pDONR223_PTEN_p.K6N
Purpose: Gateway Donor vector containing PTEN, part of the Target Accelerator Plasmid Collection.
Depositing lab: Jesse Boehm & William Hahn & David Root. Depositing organization: Broad Institute. Publication: Systematic Functional Interrogation of Rare Cancer Variants Identifies Oncogenic Alleles. Kim E, Ilic N, Shrestha Y, Zou L, Kamburov A, Zhu C, Yang X, Lubonja R, Tran N, Nguyen C, Lawrence MS, Piccioni F, Bagul M, Doench JG, Chouinard CR, Wu X, Hogstrom L, Natoli T, Tamayo P, Horn H, Corsello SM, Lage K, Root DE, Subramanian A, Golub TR, Getz G, Boehm JS, Hahn WC. Cancer Discov. 2016 Jul;6(7):714-26. doi: 10.1158/2159-8290.CD-16-0160. Epub 2016 May 4. PubMed 27147599.
Backbone
  Vector backbone: pDONR223
  Backbone manufacturer: Invitrogen
  Backbone size w/o insert (bp): 2790
  Vector type: Gateway Entry vector
Growth in bacteria
  Bacterial resistance: Spectinomycin, 50 μg/mL
  Growth temperature: 37°C
  Growth strain: DH5alpha
  Copy number: High Copy
Gene/Insert
  Gene/Insert name: PTEN (alt name: NM_000314.6)
  Species: H. sapiens (human)
  Mutation: K6N
  Entrez Gene: PTEN (a.k.a. 10q23del, BZS, CWS1, DEC, GLM2, MHAM, MMAC1, PTEN1, PTENbeta, TEP1)
  Promoter: None
  Cloning method: Gateway Cloning
  Sequencing primers: 5′ M13pUC-fwd; 3′ M13-Rev
Terms and licenses: Academic/Nonprofit Terms; Industry Terms: Not Available to Industry
Depositor comments: Closed state: stop codon immediately follows insert
How to cite: pDONR223_PTEN_p.K6N was a gift from Jesse Boehm & William Hahn & David Root (Addgene plasmid # 81698 ; http://n2t.net/addgene:81698 ; RRID:Addgene_81698)
