[The description below was written by a language model from this plasmid's Addgene catalogue record and pLannotate feature annotations shown in this document.]
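Description:
pDONR223_PTEN_p.K6N is a Gateway entry clone built in the Invitrogen pDONR223 backbone and carrying the human PTEN open reading frame with a lysine-to-asparagine substitution at residue 6 (K6N). It is propagated in E. coli from a high-copy ColE1/pUC-type origin and selected with spectinomycin through the aadA (SmR) aminoglycoside adenylyltransferase gene. That gene sits downstream of a fragment of the class 1 integron Pc promoter and a remnant of a gentamicin resistance gene. The sequenced plasmid is about 4 kb, consistent with the 2.79 kb backbone plus a roughly 1.2 kb coding insert.

The PTEN coding sequence is flanked on both sides by attL-type recombination sites. The annotation software labels both as attL3 variants, and they are the sites used by LR Clonase to move the insert directionally into a Gateway destination vector. No promoter drives the insert, so this plasmid is a shuttle and archive clone rather than an expression construct. rrnB T1 and T2 terminators upstream of the cassette insulate it from read-through transcription. A T7 promoter lies just outside the downstream att site, pointing back toward the insert. Short lacI and lacZα fragments are backbone remnants. The depositor notes a "closed" configuration, with a stop codon immediately after the ORF, so destination vectors can supply N-terminal but not C-terminal fusions.

The clone belongs to the Target Accelerator Plasmid Collection. This set of wild-type and mutant alleles was assembled for systematic functional testing of rare cancer-associated variants, here in the tumour suppressor PTEN, which antagonises PI3K–AKT signalling.
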