Features (pLannotate 1.2.2; 12 found; start..end, strand, type, name):
    455..547     +  CDS            lacI (fragment): lac repressor; lacI; The lac repressor binds to the lac operator to inhibit transcription in E. coli. This inhibition can be relieved by adding lactose or isopropyl-β-D-thiogalactopyranoside (IPTG).
    602..629     -  terminator     rrnB T2 terminator: transcription terminator T2 from the E. coli rrnB gene
    761..804     +  terminator     rrnB T1 terminator: Escherichia coli rrnB; transcription terminator T1 from the E. coli rrnB gene
    851..887     -  CDS            lacZα (fragment): LacZα fragment of β-galactosidase; lacZ fragment
    904..999     +  protein_bind   attL3: mutant version of attL; recombination site for the Gateway® LR reaction LR Clonase™
   1005..2213    +  CDS            PTEN: PTEN_HUMAN - Also known as MMAC1, TEP1. Experimental evidence at protein level: Swiss-Prot protein existence level 1. [Isoform alpha]: Functional kinase, like isoform 1 it antagonizes the PI3K-AKT/PKB signaling pathway. Plays a role in mitochondrial energetic metabolism by promoting COX activity and ATP production, via collaboration with isoform 1 in increasing protein levels of PINK1. From Homo sapiens (Human).
   2221..2316    -  protein_bind   attL3: mutant version of attL; recombination site for the Gateway® LR reaction LR Clonase™
   2335..2353    -  promoter       T7 promoter: promoter for bacteriophage T7 RNA polymerase
   2543..2566    +  promoter       Pc promoter (fragment): intI1 (promoter lies within the coding sequence); class 1 integron promoter
   2742..2798    +  CDS            GmR (fragment): gentamycin acetyltransferase; aacC1; confers resistance to gentamycin
   2805..3596    +  CDS            SmR: aminoglycoside adenylyltransferase (Murphy, 1985); aadA; confers resistance to spectinomycin and streptomycin
   3689..272     +  rep_origin     ori (across the origin): high-copy-number ColE1/pMB1/pBR322/pUC origin of replication
>Addgene plasmid #81698 | pDONR223_PTEN_p.K6N | addgene full sequence | sequence record 168606 | Addgene NGS Result
GAACGGGGGGTTCGTGCACACAGCCCAGCTTGGAGCGAACGACCTACACCGAACTGAGATACCTACAGCG
TGAGCTATGAGAAAGCGCCACGCTTCCCGAAGGGAGAAAGGCGGACAGGTATCCGGTAAGCGGCAGGGTC
GGAACAGGAGAGCGCACGAGGGAGCTTCCAGGGGGAAACGCCTGGTATCTTTATAGTCCTGTCGGGTTTC
GCCACCTCTGACTTGAGCGTCGATTTTTGTGATGCTCGTCAGGGGGGCGGAGCCTATGGAAAAACGCCAG
CAACGCGGCCTTTTTACGGTTCCTGGCCTTTTGCTGGCCTTTTGCTCACATGTTCTTTCCTGCGTTATCC
CCTGATTCTGTGGATAACCGTATTACCGCCTTTGAGTGAGCTGATACCGCTCGCCGCAGCCGAACGACCG
AGCGCAGCGAGTCAGTGAGCGAGGAAGCGGAAGAGCGCCCAATACGCAAACCGCCTCTCCCCGCGCGTTG
GCCGATTCATTAATGCAGCTGGCACGACAGGTTTCCCGACTGGAAAGCGGGCAGTGAGCGCAACGCAATT
AATACGCGTACCGCTAGCCAGGAAGAGTTTGTAGAAACGCAAAAAGGCCATCCGTCAGGATGGCCTTCTG
CTTAGTTTGATGCCTGGCAGTTTATGGCGGGCGTCCTGCCCGCCACCCTCCGGGCCGTTGCTTCACAACG
TTCAAATCCGCTCCCGGCGGATTTGTCCTACTCAGGAGAGCGTTCACCGACAAACAACAGATAAAACGAA
AGGCCCAGTCTTCCGACTGAGCCTTTCGTTTTATTTGATGCCTGGCAGTTCCCTACTCTCGCGTTAACGC
TAGCATGGATGTTTTCCCAGTCACGACGTTGTAAAACGACGGCCAGTCTTAAGCTCGGGCCCCAAATAAT
GATTTTATTTTGACTGATAGTGACCTGTTCGTTGCAACAAATTGATGAGCAATGCTTTTTTATAATGCCA
ACTTTGTACAAAAAAGTTGGCACCATGACAGCCATCATCAATGAGATCGTTAGCAGAAACAAAAGGAGAT
ATCAAGAGGATGGATTCGACTTAGACTTGACCTATATTTATCCAAACATTATTGCTATGGGATTTCCTGC
AGAAAGACTTGAAGGCGTATACAGGAACAATATTGATGATGTAGTAAGGTTTTTGGATTCAAAGCATAAA
AACCATTACAAGATATACAATCTTTGTGCTGAAAGACATTATGACACCGCCAAATTTAATTGCAGAGTTG
CACAATATCCTTTTGAAGACCATAACCCACCACAGCTAGAACTTATCAAACCCTTTTGTGAAGATCTTGA
CCAATGGCTAAGTGAAGATGACAATCATGTTGCAGCAATTCACTGTAAAGCTGGAAAGGGACGAACTGGT
GTAATGATATGTGCATATTTATTACATCGGGGCAAATTTTTAAAGGCACAAGAGGCCCTAGATTTCTATG
GGGAAGTAAGGACCAGAGACAAAAAGGGAGTAACTATTCCCAGTCAGAGGCGCTATGTGTATTATTATAG
CTACCTGTTAAAGAATCATCTGGATTATAGACCAGTGGCACTGTTGTTTCACAAGATGATGTTTGAAACT
ATTCCAATGTTCAGTGGCGGAACTTGCAATCCTCAGTTTGTGGTCTGCCAGCTAAAGGTGAAGATATATT
CCTCCAATTCAGGACCCACACGACGGGAAGACAAGTTCATGTACTTTGAGTTCCCTCAGCCGTTACCTGT
GTGTGGTGATATCAAAGTAGAGTTCTTCCACAAACAGAACAAGATGCTAAAAAAGGACAAAATGTTTCAC
TTTTGGGTAAATACATTCTTCATACCAGGACCAGAGGAAACCTCAGAAAAAGTAGAAAATGGAAGTCTAT
GTGATCAAGAAATCGATAGCATTTGCAGTATAGAGCGTGCAGATAATGACAAGGAATATCTAGTACTTAC
TTTAACAAAAAATGATCTTGACAAAGCAAATAAAGACAAAGCCAACCGATACTTTTCTCCAAATTTTAAG
GTGAAGCTGTACTTCACAAAAACAGTAGAGGAGCCGTCAAATCCAGAGGCTAGCAGTTCAACTTCTGTAA
CACCAGATGTTAGTGACAATGAACCTGATCATTATAGATATTCTGACACCACTGACTCTGATCCAGAGAA
TGAACCTTTTGATGAAGATCAGCATACACAAATTACAAAAGTCTGATTGCCAACTTTCTTGTACAAAGTT
GGCATTATAAGAAAGCATTGCTTATCAATTTGTTGCAACGAACAGGTCACTATCAGTCAAAATAAAATCA
TTATTTGCCATCCAGCTGATATCCCCTATAGTGAGTCGTATTACATGGTCATAGCTGTTTCCTGGCAGCT
CTGGCCCGTGTCTCAAAATCTCTGATGTTACATTGCACAAGATAAAAATATATCATCATGCCTCCTCTAG
ACCAGCCAGGACAGAAATGCCTCGACTTCGCTGCTACCCAAGGTTGCCGGGTGACGCACACCGTGGAAAC
GGATGAAGGCACGAACCCAGTGGACATAAGCCTGTTCGGTTCGTAAGCTGTAATGCAAGTAGCGTATGCG
CTCACGCAACTGGTCCAGAACCTTGACCGAACGCAGCGGTGGTAACGGCGCAGTGGCGGTTTTCATGGCT
TGTTATGACTGTTTTTTTGGGGTACAGTCTATGCCTCGGGCATCCAAGCAGCAAGCGCGTTACGCCGTGG
GTCGATGTTTGATGTTATGGAGCAGCAACGATGTTACGCAGCAGGGCAGTCGCCCTAAAACAAAGTTAAA
CATTATGAGGGAAGCGGTGATCGCCGAAGTATCGACTCAACTATCAGAGGTAGTTGGCGTCATCGAGCGC
CATCTCGAACCGACGTTGCTGGCCGTACATTTGTACGGCTCCGCAGTGGATGGCGGCCTGAAGCCACACA
GTGATATTGATTTGCTGGTTACGGTGACCGTAAGGCTTGATGAAACAACGCGGCGAGCTTTGATCAACGA
CCTTTTGGAAACTTCGGCTTCCCCTGGAGAGAGCGAGATTCTCCGCGCTGTAGAAGTCACCATTGTTGTG
CACGACGACATCATTCCGTGGCGTTATCCAGCTAAGCGCGAACTGCAATTTGGAGAATGGCAGCGCAATG
ACATTCTTGCAGGTATCTTCGAGCCAGCCACGATCGACATTGATCTGGCTATCTTGCTGACAAAAGCAAG
AGAACATAGCGTTGCCTTGGTAGGTCCAGCGGCGGAGGAACTCTTTGATCCGGTTCCTGAACAGGATCTA
TTTGAGGCGCTAAATGAAACCTTAACGCTATGGAACTCGCCGCCCGACTGGGCTGGCGATGAGCGAAATG
TAGTGCTTACGTTGTCCCGCATTTGGTACAGCGCAGTAACCGGCAAAATCGCGCCGAAGGATGTCGCTGC
CGACTGGGCAATGGAGCGCCTGCCGGCCCAGTATCAGCCCGTCATACTTGAAGCTAGACAGGCTTATCTT
GGACAAGAAGAAGATCGCTTGGCCTCGCGCGCAGATCAGTTGGAAGAATTTGTCCACTACGTGAAAGGCG
AGATCACCAAGGTAGTCGGCAAATAACCCTCGAGCCACCCATGACCAAAATCCCTTAACGTGAGTTACGC
GTCGTTCCACTGAGCGTCAGACCCCGTAGAAAAGATCAAAGGATCTTCTTGAGATCCTTTTTTTCTGCGC
GTAATCTGCTGCTTGCAAACAAAAAAACCACCGCTACCAGCGGTGGTTTGTTTGCCGGATCAAGAGCTAC
CAACTCTTTTTCCGAAGGTAACTGGCTTCAGCAGAGCGCAGATACCAAATACTGTTCTTCTAGTGTAGCC
GTAGTTAGGCCACCACTTCAAGAACTCTGTAGCACCGCCTACATACCTCGCTCTGCTAATCCTGTTACCA
GTGGCTGCTGCCAGTGGCGATAAGTCGTGTCTTACCGGGTTGGACTCAAGACGATAGTTACCGGATAAGG
CGCAGCGGTCGGGCT
