>Addgene plasmid #81698 | pDONR223_PTEN_p.K6N | depositor partial sequence | sequence record 155017 | Insert sequence
ATGACAGCCATCATCAATGAGATCGTTAGCAGAAACAAAAGGAGATATCAAGAGGATGGATTCGACTTAG
ACTTGACCTATATTTATCCAAACATTATTGCTATGGGATTTCCTGCAGAAAGACTTGAAGGCGTATACAG
GAACAATATTGATGATGTAGTAAGGTTTTTGGATTCAAAGCATAAAAACCATTACAAGATATACAATCTT
TGTGCTGAAAGACATTATGACACCGCCAAATTTAATTGCAGAGTTGCACAATATCCTTTTGAAGACCATA
ACCCACCACAGCTAGAACTTATCAAACCCTTTTGTGAAGATCTTGACCAATGGCTAAGTGAAGATGACAA
TCATGTTGCAGCAATTCACTGTAAAGCTGGAAAGGGACGAACTGGTGTAATGATATGTGCATATTTATTA
CATCGGGGCAAATTTTTAAAGGCACAAGAGGCCCTAGATTTCTATGGGGAAGTAAGGACCAGAGACAAAA
AGGGAGTAACTATTCCCAGTCAGAGGCGCTATGTGTATTATTATAGCTACCTGTTAAAGAATCATCTGGA
TTATAGACCAGTGGCACTGTTGTTTCACAAGATGATGTTTGAAACTATTCCAATGTTCAGTGGCGGAACT
TGCAATCCTCAGTTTGTGGTCTGCCAGCTAAAGGTGAAGATATATTCCTCCAATTCAGGACCCACACGAC
GGGAAGACAAGTTCATGTACTTTGAGTTCCCTCAGCCGTTACCTGTGTGTGGTGATATCAAAGTAGAGTT
CTTCCACAAACAGAACAAGATGCTAAAAAAGGACAAAATGTTTCACTTTTGGGTAAATACATTCTTCATA
CCAGGACCAGAGGAAACCTCAGAAAAAGTAGAAAATGGAAGTCTATGTGATCAAGAAATCGATAGCATTT
GCAGTATAGAGCGTGCAGATAATGACAAGGAATATCTAGTACTTACTTTAACAAAAAATGATCTTGACAA
AGCAAATAAAGACAAAGCCAACCGATACTTTTCTCCAAATTTTAAGGTGAAGCTGTACTTCACAAAAACA
GTAGAGGAGCCGTCAAATCCAGAGGCTAGCAGTTCAACTTCTGTAACACCAGATGTTAGTGACAATGAAC
CTGATCATTATAGATATTCTGACACCACTGACTCTGATCCAGAGAATGAACCTTTTGATGAAGATCAGCA
TACACAAATTACAAAAGTC
